Addgene plasmid #23078: pWZ414-F54
Depositing lab: Sharon Dent. Depositing organization: University of Texas MD Anderson Cancer Center. Publication: Essential and redundant functions of histone acetylation revealed by mutation of target lysines and loss of the Gcn5p acetyltransferase. Zhang W, Bone JR, Edmondson DG, Turner BM, Roth SY. EMBO J. 1998 Jun 1. 17(11):3155-67. 10.1093/emboj/17.11.3155 PubMed 9606197.
Backbone
  Vector backbone: pRS414 delta Afl III- Sma I
  Backbone manufacturer: Stratagene
  Backbone size w/o insert (bp): 4348
  Vector type: Yeast Expression
  Selectable markers: TRP1
Growth in bacteria
  Bacterial resistance: Ampicillin, 100 μg/mL
  Growth temperature: 37°C
  Growth strain: DH5alpha
  Copy number: Unknown
Gene/Insert
  Gene/Insert name: yeast Histone H3-2 and Histone H4-2 (alt name: HHT2-HHF2)
  Species: S. cerevisiae (budding yeast)
  Insert size (bp): 1900
  Mutation: Histone H3 changed Lysine 9 to Glutamine, H3 K9Q Histone H4 changed Lysines 5 and 12 to Glutamines, H4 K5,12Q
  GenBank ID: S000004976 S000004975
  Cloning method: Restriction Enzyme; 5′ cloning site Afl III (not destroyed); 3′ cloning site Spe I (unknown if destroyed)
  Sequencing primers: 5′ T7; 3′ CACCTCTGACTTGAGCGTCG
Resource information
  A portion of this plasmid was derived from a plasmid made by: from Dr. Mary Ann Osley, currently at the Univ. of New Mexico, Albuquerque, NM
Terms and licenses: Academic/Nonprofit Terms; Industry Terms: Not Available to Industry
Depositor comments: HHT2 is Yeast ID YNL031C HHF2 is Yeast ID YNL030W HHT2 is gene ID 855700 HHF2 is gene ID 855701
How to cite: pWZ414-F54 was a gift from Sharon Dent (Addgene plasmid # 23078 ; http://n2t.net/addgene:23078 ; RRID:Addgene_23078)
