[The description below was written by a language model from this plasmid's Addgene catalogue record.]
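Description:
pWZ414-F54 is a yeast expression shuttle plasmid built on a modified pRS414 backbone from which the Afl III–Sma I region has been deleted (about 4.3 kb without insert). pRS414 belongs to the pRS series of centromeric (CEN/ARS) yeast vectors, which are normally maintained at low copy in yeast, although the record lists copy number as unknown. Selection in Saccharomyces cerevisiae relies on the TRP1 auxotrophic marker, and the plasmid is propagated in E. coli under ampicillin selection.

The payload is an approximately 1.9 kb fragment from S. cerevisiae carrying the HHT2-HHF2 locus, which encodes the second genomic copies of histone H3 (HHT2, YNL031C) and histone H4 (HHF2, YNL030W). It was inserted between Afl III and Spe I sites. The record does not name a promoter. In the genome these two genes are divergently transcribed from a shared intergenic region, so expression is probably driven by the native regulatory sequences, but this is not explicitly stated. Both histones carry lysine-to-glutamine substitutions in their amino-terminal tails: H3 K9Q, and H4 K5Q together with K12Q. Glutamine is uncharged and cannot be acetylated, so such changes are commonly used to remove an acetylation target while neutralising the positive charge of the residue.

The associated publication concerns essential and redundant roles of histone acetylation, examined by mutating target lysines in combination with loss of the Gcn5p acetyltransferase. This plasmid fits that purpose as a source of mutant H3 and H4 in yeast genetic studies. Part of the construct derives from a plasmid made in another laboratory. No feature table was provided, so element positions and orientation cannot be confirmed.
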