>Addgene plasmid #23078 | pWZ414-F54 | addgene partial sequence | sequence record 29013 | 23078 with pRS414-R 5'-CACCTCTGACTTGAGCGTCG
GGCGGAGCCTATGGAAAACGCCAGCAACGCGGCCTTTTTACGGTTCCTGGCCTTTTGCTGGCCTTTTGCT
CACATGCCTAGTTTCTTTTATTGAGACTTATTTTTAATATATATAGTACATGAAATAATAAAAAACCGAA
AAATGCATACATAAGGTTCTATTATATTCCCAATAGAATGATCGTTATTTTATTTTTTGAAAGGCATGAA
AATAATTTCAAACACCGATTGTTTAACCACCGATTGTTTAACCACCGAAACCATATAAGGTTCTACCTTG
TCTCTTCAAAGCATAAACAACATCCAAAGAAGTAACAGTCTTTCTCTTGGCGTGTTCAGTGTAAGTAACA
GAGTCCCTGATGACGGATTCCAAGAAGGACTTAAGGACGGCTCTGACTTCTTCGTAGATCAAACCAGAAA
TACGCTTGACACCACCTCTTCTAGCTAATCTTCTGATAGCTGGCTTAGTGATACCTTGGATGTTATCTCT
TAAGATCTTTCTGTGACGCTTGGCACCACCTTGACCTAGGCCTTTACCACCTTGACCGCGGCCGGACATT
ATTTTATTGTATTGATTGTTGTTTTTGCTACTCTTTTGAACAAGATGTAGGAAAAAAGATAGAGAAAAGA
ATAAATTAAGCGAAAAAAAAAAAATCTCTTTCACCGCCTCATCCTAATATACTTATATATGATATAACTA
CATACGCACAAACACGTATGTATCTAGCCGAATAACAACAGCCC
