>Addgene plasmid #23078 | pWZ414-F54 | addgene partial sequence | sequence record 29014 | 23078 with T7
CGANGGTATCGATAAGCTTGATATCGAATTCCTGCAGCCCCCTAGTCTCTTCGAAAATGATGTTTATTGA
TAATTATTATACATGGTTTCTTGCCGGTTATAAAATTACGTATACTATCTAAGCATCTAAAAATTAGCCC
CGCAATTATGTCTGTAAACGATAAATTACAGCATATATACCCTCCTCATGTCGTTAAAAGCATTGCGAAT
AGATAGATGAATAATGTATTAAAAAAGGAGATGTTTGTATGATGTCCCCCCAGTCTAAATGCATAGAAAA
AAAAAAATTCCCGCTTTATATTCATGATCTTTCACCTCTTAGTCTTCTGGCCAATTTGATATCCTTCTTT
TGGATAGTAACACGCTTAGCGTGAATAGCAGCCAGATTAGTGTCTTCAAACAAAGAGACTAAGTATGCTT
CGACGGATTCTTGCAAAGCACCGATAGCAGAAGATTGAAATCTCAAGTCGGTCTTGAAATCTTGAGCGAT
TTCTCTGACCAATCTTTGGAAAGGTAACTTTCTGATCAACAGTTCAGTAGATTTTTGGAATCTTCTAATT
TCTCTCAAGGCAACAGTACCTGGCTTATATCTGTGAGGCTTCTTAACACCACCGGTAGATGGGGCGGATT
TTCTGGCAGCCTTGGAGGCTAATTGTTTTCTTGGGGCTTTACCACCAGTCGACTGTCTAGCTGTTTGTTT
AGTTCTGGCCATTGTGGAGTGTTTGCTTGGATCCTTTAGTAAAAGGGGAAGAACAGTTGGAAGGGCCNAA
GTGGAAGTCACAAAACAGTGGTCCTATATAAAAGAACAAGAAAAAGATTATTTATATACAACTGCGGTCA
CAAGAAGCAACGCGAGAGAGCACAACACGCTGTTATCACGCAAACTATGTTTTGACACCGAGCCATAGCC
GTGATTGTGCGTCACATTGGGCGATAATGAACGCTAAATGACCAACTCCCATCCGTAGGAGCCCNNTNNN
CGTGNNANAGTTTCACGCGCTTAATGCGAAGTGNTC
